Addgene plasmid #183462: pAAV-P3-Alb-Rosmarinus
Purpose: To produce AAV with the P3 promoter to express Alb(mouse)-rosmarinus fusion protein
Depositing lab: Hajime Hirase. Depositing organization: University of Copenhagen. Publication: Liver-secreted fluorescent blood plasma markers enable chronic imaging of the microcirculation. Wang X, Delle C, Asiminas A, Akther S, Vittani M, Brogger P, Kusk P, Vo CT, Radovanovic T, Konno A, Hirai H, Fukuda M, Weikop P, Goldman SA, Nedergaard M, Hirase H. Cell Rep Methods. 2022 Sep 21;2(10):100302. doi: 10.1016/j.crmeth.2022.100302. eCollection 2022 Oct 24. PubMed 36313804.
Backbone
  Vector backbone: pAAV-P3
  Backbone manufacturer: VVF (p438) https://vvf.ethz.ch/
  Vector type: AAV
Growth in bacteria
  Bacterial resistance: Ampicillin, 100 μg/mL
  Growth temperature: 37°C
  Growth strain: NEB Stable
  Copy number: High Copy
Gene/Insert
  Gene/Insert name: Alb
  Species: M. musculus (mouse)
  Entrez Gene: Alb (a.k.a. Alb-1, Alb1, BCL001, BCL002, BPL001)
  Tag / fusion protein: Rosmarinus (C terminal on insert)
  Cloning method: Restriction Enzyme; 5′ cloning site unknown (unknown if destroyed)
Terms and licenses: Academic/Nonprofit Terms; Industry Terms: Not Available to Industry
Depositor comments: Please visit for https://www.biorxiv.org/content/10.1101/2022.04.08.487498v1 bioRxiv preprint.
How to cite: pAAV-P3-Alb-Rosmarinus was a gift from Hajime Hirase (Addgene plasmid # 183462 ; http://n2t.net/addgene:183462 ; RRID:Addgene_183462)
