[The description below was written by a language model from this plasmid's Addgene catalogue record and pLannotate feature annotations shown in this document.]
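Description:
pAAV-P3-Alb-Rosmarinus is an AAV transfer plasmid built on the pAAV-P3 backbone and used to produce recombinant adeno-associated virus that expresses mouse serum albumin fused to the fluorescent protein Rosmarinus. The expression cassette lies between two AAV2 inverted terminal repeats, the cis elements needed for replication and packaging of the vector genome into AAV capsids. In bacteria the plasmid is maintained at high copy through a ColE1/pUC-type origin and selected with ampicillin via the β-lactamase gene. An f1 origin is also present. Short fragments annotated as bom, rop and lacI appear to be backbone remnants without functional significance.

According to the record, expression is driven by the P3 promoter. The automated feature table does not annotate it, but an unannotated stretch between the upstream ITR and the start of the albumin coding sequence is where it would be expected to sit. The mouse Alb open reading frame is followed, after a short linker region, by a fluorescent protein coding sequence that the annotation software matched to mc5, a cyan fluorescent protein from Montastraea cavernosa. This position corresponds to the C-terminal Rosmarinus tag named in the catalogue entry, so the mc5 label is probably a closest-homologue match. Downstream, a WPRE enhances transcript stability and expression, and a bovine growth hormone polyadenylation signal terminates the message.

The associated publication title describes liver-secreted fluorescent blood plasma markers. This indicates that the fusion is meant to be made in the liver after AAV delivery and released into the circulation, labelling plasma for chronic imaging of the microcirculation.
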