Features (pLannotate 1.2.2; 15 found; start..end, strand, type, name):
    516..2339    +  CDS            Alb: ALBU_MOUSE - Also known as Alb-1, Alb1. Experimental evidence at protein level: Swiss-Prot protein existence level 1. Binds water, Ca(2+), Na(+), K(+), fatty acids, hormones, bilirubin and drugs. Its main function is the regulation of the colloidal osmotic pressure of blood. Major zinc transporter in plasma, typically binds about 80% of all plasma zinc (By similarity). Major calcium and magnesium transporter in plasma, binds approximately 45% of circulating calcium and magnesium in plasma (By similarity). Potentially has more than two calcium-binding sites and might additionally bind calcium i
   2397..3074    +  CDS            mc5: mc5 is a basic (constitutively fluorescent) cyan fluorescent protein published in 2003, derived from Montastraea cavernosa.
   3085..3109    +  misc_feature   MCS (fragment): pBluescript multiple cloning site
   3109..3697    +  misc_feature   WPRE: woodchuck hepatitis virus posttranscriptional regulatory element
   3715..3939    +  polyA_signal   bGH poly(A) signal: bovine growth hormone polyadenylation signal
   3984..4124    +  repeat_region  AAV2 ITR: inverted terminal repeat of adeno-associated virus serotype 2 inverted
   4129..4180    -  misc_feature   bom (fragment): basis of mobility region from pBR322
   4199..4654    +  rep_origin     f1 ori (sequence partly withheld): f1 bacteriophage origin of replication; arrow indicates direction of (+) strand synthesis
   4655..4704    -  misc_feature   bom (fragment): basis of mobility region from pBR322
   4806..4841    -  CDS            rop (fragment): Rop protein, which maintains plasmids at low copy number; rop
   4936..5040    +  promoter       AmpR promoter: bla
   5041..5901    +  CDS            AmpR: β-lactamase; bla; confers resistance to ampicillin, carbenicillin, and related antibiotics
   6072..6660    +  rep_origin     ori: high-copy-number ColE1/pMB1/pBR322/pUC origin of replication
   6843..3       +  CDS            lacI (fragment) (across the origin): lac repressor; lacI; The lac repressor binds to the lac operator to inhibit transcription in E. coli. This inhibition can be relieved by adding lactose or isopropyl-β-D-thiogalactopyranoside (IPTG).
   6893..130     -  repeat_region  AAV2 ITR (across the origin): inverted terminal repeat of adeno-associated virus serotype 2 inverted
>Addgene plasmid #183462 | pAAV-P3-Alb-Rosmarinus | addgene full sequence | sequence record 361417 | Addgene NGS Result
CTGCGCGCTCGCTCGCTCACTGAGGCCGCCCGGGCAAAGCCCGGGCGTCGGGCGACCTTTGGTCGCCCGG
CCTCAGTGAGCGAGCGAGCGCGCAGAGAGGGAGTGGCCAACTCCATCACTAGGGGTTCCTTGTAGTTAAT
GATTAACCCGCCATGCTACTTATCTACTCGAGACCGGGCGCGCCGGGGGAGGCTGCTGGTGAATATTAAC
CAAGGTCACCCCAGTTATCGGAGGAGCAAACAGGGGCTAAGTCCACACGCGTGGTACCGTCTGTCTGCAC
ATTTCGTAGAGCGAGTGTTCCGATACTCTAATCTCCCTAGGCAAGGTTCATATTTGTGTAGGTTACTTAT
TCTCCTTTTGTTGACTAAGTCAATAATCAGAATCAGCAGGTTTGGAGTCAGCTTGGCAGGGATCAGCAGC
CTGGGTTGGAAGGAGGGGGTATAAAAGCCCCTTCACCAGGAGAAGCCGTCACACAGATCCACAAGCTCCT
GGTCGACACTAGTACCGGTGCCACCATGAAGTGGGTAACCTTTCTCCTCCTCCTCTTCGTCTCCGGCTCT
GCTTTTTCCAGGGGTGTGTTTCGCCGAGAAGCACACAAGAGTGAGATCGCCCATCGGTATAATGATTTGG
GAGAACAACATTTCAAAGGCCTAGTCCTGATTGCCTTTTCCCAGTATCTCCAGAAATGCTCATACGATGA
GCATGCCAAATTAGTGCAGGAAGTAACAGACTTTGCAAAGACGTGTGTTGCCGATGAGTCTGCCGCCAAC
TGTGACAAATCCCTTCACACTCTTTTTGGAGATAAGTTGTGTGCCATTCCAAACCTCCGTGAAAACTATG
GTGAACTGGCTGACTGCTGTACAAAACAAGAGCCCGAAAGAAACGAATGTTTCCTGCAACACAAAGATGA
CAACCCCAGCCTGCCACCATTTGAAAGGCCAGAGGCTGAGGCCATGTGCACCTCCTTTAAGGAAAACCCA
ACCACCTTTATGGGACACTATTTGCATGAAGTTGCCAGAAGACATCCTTATTTCTATGCCCCAGAACTTC
TTTACTATGCTGAGCAGTACAATGAGATTCTGACCCAGTGTTGTGCAGAGGCTGACAAGGAAAGCTGCCT
GACCCCGAAGCTTGATGGTGTGAAGGAGAAAGCATTGGTCTCATCTGTCCGTCAGAGAATGAAGTGCTCC
AGTATGCAGAAGTTTGGAGAGAGAGCTTTTAAAGCATGGGCAGTAGCTCGTCTGAGCCAGACATTCCCCA
ATGCTGACTTTGCAGAAATCACCAAATTGGCAACAGACCTGACCAAAGTCAACAAGGAGTGCTGCCATGG
TGACCTGCTGGAATGCGCAGATGACAGGGCGGAACTTGCCAAGTACATGTGTGAAAACCAGGCGACTATC
TCCAGCAAACTGCAGACTTGCTGCGATAAACCACTGTTGAAGAAAGCCCACTGTCTTAGTGAGGTGGAGC
ATGACACCATGCCTGCTGATCTGCCTGCCATTGCTGCTGATTTTGTTGAGGACCAGGAAGTGTGCAAGAA
CTATGCTGAGGCCAAGGATGTCTTCCTGGGCACGTTCTTGTATGAATATTCAAGAAGACACCCTGATTAC
TCTGTATCCCTGTTGCTGAGACTTGCTAAGAAATATGAAGCCACTCTGGAAAAGTGCTGCGCTGAAGCCA
ATCCTCCCGCATGCTACGGCACAGTGCTTGCTGAATTTCAGCCTCTTGTAGAAGAGCCTAAGAACTTGGT
CAAAACCAACTGTGATCTTTACGAGAAGCTTGGAGAATATGGATTCCAAAATGCCATTCTAGTTCGCTAC
ACCCAGAAAGCACCTCAGGTGTCAACCCCAACTCTCGTGGAGGCTGCAAGAAACCTAGGAAGAGTGGGCA
CCAAGTGTTGTACACTTCCTGAAGATCAGAGACTGCCTTGTGTGGAAGACTATCTGTCTGCAATCCTGAA
CCGTGTGTGTCTGCTGCATGAGAAGACCCCAGTGAGTGAGCATGTTACCAAGTGCTGTAGTGGATCCCTG
GTGGAAAGGCGGCCATGCTTCTCTGCTCTGACAGTTGATGAAACATATGTCCCCAAAGAGTTTAAAGCTG
AGACCTTCACCTTCCACTCTGATATCTGCACACTTCCAGAGAAGGAGAAGCAGATTAAGAAACAAACGGC
TCTTGCTGAGCTGGTGAAGCACAAGCCCAAGGCTACAGCGGAGCAACTGAAGACTGTCATGGATGACTTT
GCACAGTTCCTGGATACATGTTGCAAGGCTGCTGACAAGGACACCTGCTTCTCGACTGAGGGTCCAAACC
TTGTCACTAGATGCAAAGACGCCTTAGCCCCCGGGGGTGGAGGCGGTTCAGGCGGAGGTGGCTCTGGCGG
TGGCGGATCAGTCGACTCAGTGATAAAGAGCGTCATGAAAATTAAGCTGCACATGGACGGCATCGTGAAC
GGTCACAAATTCATGATCACAGGTGAGGGGGAAGGCAAGCCATTTGAGGGGACTCATACCATTATCCTGA
AGGTGAAGGAAGGAGGACCACTGCCTTTCGCTTATGATATCCTCACTACAGCCTTTCAGTACGGCAATCG
GGTCTTCACAAAATATCCCAAGGATATTCCTGACTACTTCAAACAGTCATTCCCGGAGGGCTACAGTTGG
GAGCGGTCCATGACCTTTGAGGATCAGGGCGTGTGTACCGTGACCTCTGACATCAAACTGGAAGGAGACT
ATTTCACCTACGATATCAGGTTTCACGGAGTCAATTTCCCCGCCGGCGGTCCCGTCATGCAGAAAAAGAC
TCTGCGGTGGGAACCAAGCACCGAGAACATGTACGTGCGAGACGGCGTGCTGGTAGGCGAGGTGGAGAGA
ACTCTGCTGCTGGAGGGCAATAAACATCACCGCTGTAACTTCAGAACAACTTACAAAGCAAAGAAAGAAG
TAGTCCTGCCAGAATACCACTTTGTTGACCACCGGATAGAGATCTTGGGGCATGACAAGGACTATAACAA
TGTGGTTGTGTATGAAAACGCAGTGGCTCGGCAACAGGCCTCTACCCTGCCAAGCAAGGCGAAGTAGCGG
CCGCGAATTCGATATCAAGCTTATCGATAATCAACCTCTGGATTACAAAATTTGTGAAAGATTGACTGGT
ATTCTTAACTATGTTGCTCCTTTTACGCTATGTGGATACGCTGCTTTAATGCCTTTGTATCATGCTATTG
CTTCCCGTATGGCTTTCATTTTCTCCTCCTTGTATAAATCCTGGTTGCTGTCTCTTTATGAGGAGTTGTG
GCCCGTTGTCAGGCAACGTGGCGTGGTGTGCACTGTGTTTGCTGACGCAACCCCCACTGGTTGGGGCATT
GCCACCACCTGTCAGCTCCTTTCCGGGACTTTCGCTTTCCCCCTCCCTATTGCCACGGCGGAACTCATCG
CCGCCTGCCTTGCCCGCTGCTGGACAGGGGCTCGGCTGTTGGGCACTGACAATTCCGTGGTGTTGTCGGG
GAAATCATCGTCCTTTCCTTGGCTGCTCGCCTGTGTTGCCACCTGGATTCTGCGCGGGACGTCCTTCTGC
TACGTCCCTTCGGCCCTCAATCCAGCGGACCTTCCTTCCCGCGGCCTGCTGCCGGCTCTGCGGCCTCTTC
CGCGTCTTCGCCTTCGCCCTCAGACGAGTCGGATCTCCCTTTGGGCCGCCTCCCCGCTCTCGAGATACGT
ACGACTGTGCCTTCTAGTTGCCAGCCATCTGTTGTTTGCCCCTCCCCCGTGCCTTCCTTGACCCTGGAAG
GTGCCACTCCCACTGTCCTTTCCTAATAAAATGAGGAAATTGCATCGCATTGTCTGAGTAGGTGTCATTC
TATTCTGGGGGGTGGGGTGGGGCAGGACAGCAAGGGGGAGGATTGGGAAGACAATAGCAGGCATGCTGGG
GATGCGGTGGGCTCTATGGCTTCTGAGGCGGAAAGATCTACCACGTGCGGACCGAGCGGCCGCAGGAACC
CCTAGTGATGGAGTTGGCCACTCCCTCTCTGCGCGCTCGCTCGCTCACTGAGGCCGGGCGACCAAAGGTC
GCCCGACGCCCGGGCTTTGCCCGGGCGGCCTCAGTGAGCGAGCGAGCGCGCAGCTGCCTGCAGGGGCGCC
TGATGCGGTATTTTCTCCTTACGCATCTGTGCGGTATTTCACACCGCATA
[95 nt withheld, positions 4181-4275]
T
[46 nt withheld, positions 4277-4322]
C
[141 nt withheld, positions 4324-4464]
CCTTTGACGTTGGAGTCCACGTTCTTT
[37 nt withheld, positions 4492-4528]
ACTCTATCTCGGGCTATTCTTTTGATTTATAAGGGATTTTGCCGATTTCGGTCTATTGGTTAAAAAATGA
GCTGATTTAACAAAAATTTAACGCGAATTTTAACAAAATATTAACGTTTACAATTTTATGGTGCACTCTC
AGTACAATCTGCTCTGATGCCGCATAGTTAAGCCAGCCCCGACACCCGCCAACACCCGCTGACGCGCCCT
GACGGGCTTGTCTGCTCCCGGCATCCGCTTACAGACAAGCTGTGACCGTCTCCGGGAGCTGCATGTGTCA
GAGGTTTTCACCGTCATCACCGAAACGCGCGAGACGAAAGGGCCTCGTGATACGCCTATTTTTATAGGTT
AATGTCATGATAATAATGGTTTCTTAGACGTCAGGTGGCACTTTTCGGGGAAATGTGCGCGGAACCCCTA
TTTGTTTATTTTTCTAAATACATTCAAATATGTATCCGCTCATGAGACAATAACCCTGATAAATGCTTCA
ATAATATTGAAAAAGGAAGAGTATGAGTATTCAACATTTCCGTGTCGCCCTTATTCCCTTTTTTGCGGCA
TTTTGCCTTCCTGTTTTTGCTCACCCAGAAACGCTGGTGAAAGTAAAAGATGCTGAAGATCAGTTGGGTG
CACGAGTGGGTTACATCGAACTGGATCTCAACAGCGGTAAGATCCTTGAGAGTTTTCGCCCCGAAGAACG
TTTTCCAATGATGAGCACTTTTAAAGTTCTGCTATGTGGCGCGGTATTATCCCGTATTGACGCCGGGCAA
GAGCAACTCGGTCGCCGCATACACTATTCTCAGAATGACTTGGTTGAGTACTCACCAGTCACAGAAAAGC
ATCTTACGGATGGCATGACAGTAAGAGAATTATGCAGTGCTGCCATAACCATGAGTGATAACACTGCGGC
CAACTTACTTCTGACAACGATCGGAGGACCGAAGGAGCTAACCGCTTTTTTGCACAACATGGGGGATCAT
GTAACTCGCCTTGATCGTTGGGAACCGGAGCTGAATGAAGCCATACCAAACGACGAGCGTGACACCACGA
TGCCTGTAGCAATGGCAACAACGTTGCGCAAACTATTAACTGGCGAACTACTTACTCTAGCTTCCCGGCA
ACAATTAATAGACTGGATGGAGGCGGATAAAGTTGCAGGACCACTTCTGCGCTCGGCCCTTCCGGCTGGC
TGGTTTATTGCTGATAAATCTGGAGCCGGTGAGCGTGGAAGCCGCGGTATCATTGCAGCACTGGGGCCAG
ATGGTAAGCCCTCCCGTATCGTAGTTATCTACACGACGGGGAGTCAGGCAACTATGGATGAACGAAATAG
ACAGATCGCTGAGATAGGTGCCTCACTGATTAAGCATTGGTAACTGTCAGACCAAGTTTACTCATATATA
CTTTAGATTGATTTAAAACTTCATTTTTAATTTAAAAGGATCTAGGTGAAGATCCTTTTTGATAATCTCA
TGACCAAAATCCCTTAACGTGAGTTTTCGTTCCACTGAGCGTCAGACCCCGTAGAAAAGATCAAAGGATC
TTCTTGAGATCCTTTTTTTCTGCGCGTAATCTGCTGCTTGCAAACAAAAAAACCACCGCTACCAGCGGTG
GTTTGTTTGCCGGATCAAGAGCTACCAACTCTTTTTCCGAAGGTAACTGGCTTCAGCAGAGCGCAGATAC
CAAATACTGTTCTTCTAGTGTAGCCGTAGTTAGGCCACCACTTCAAGAACTCTGTAGCACCGCCTACATA
CCTCGCTCTGCTAATCCTGTTACCAGTGGCTGCTGCCAGTGGCGATAAGTCGTGTCTTACCGGGTTGGAC
TCAAGACGATAGTTACCGGATAAGGCGCAGCGGTCGGGCTGAACGGGGGGTTCGTGCACACAGCCCAGCT
TGGAGCGAACGACCTACACCGAACTGAGATACCTACAGCGTGAGCTATGAGAAAGCGCCACGCTTCCCGA
AGGGAGAAAGGCGGACAGGTATCCGGTAAGCGGCAGGGTCGGAACAGGAGAGCGCACGAGGGAGCTTCCA
GGGGGAAACGCCTGGTATCTTTATAGTCCTGTCGGGTTTCGCCACCTCTGACTTGAGCGTCGATTTTTGT
GATGCTCGTCAGGGGGGCGGAGCCTATGGAAAAACGCCAGCAACGCGGCCTTTTTACGGTTCCTGGCCTT
TTGCTGGCCTTTTGCTCACATGTTCTTTCCTGCGTTATCCCCTGATTCTGTGGATAACCGTATTACCGCC
TTTGAGTGAGCTGATACCGCTCGCCGCAGCCGAACGACCGAGCGCAGCGAGTCAGTGAGCGAGGAAGCGG
AAGAGCGCCCAATACGCAAACCGCCTCTCCCCGCGCGTTGGCCGATTCATTAATGCAG
